Addgene plasmid #90773: MSH6 E8.3 gRNA
Purpose: 3rd generation lentiviral gRNA plasmid targeting human MSH6
Depositing lab: Iain Cheeseman. Depositing organization: Whitehead Institute for Biomedical Research. Publication: Large-Scale Analysis of CRISPR/Cas9 Cell-Cycle Knockouts Reveals the Diversity of p53-Dependent Responses to Cell-Cycle Defects. McKinley KL, Cheeseman IM. Dev Cell. 2017 Feb 27;40(4):405-420.e2. doi: 10.1016/j.devcel.2017.01.012. Epub 2017 Feb 16. PubMed 28216383.
Backbone
  Vector backbone: pLenti-sgRNA
  Backbone manufacturer: Eric Lander & David Sabatini labs (Addgene plasmid #71409)
  Backbone size w/o insert (bp): 9151
  Vector type: Lentiviral, CRISPR
  Selectable markers: Puromycin
Growth in bacteria
  Bacterial resistance: Ampicillin, 100 μg/mL
  Growth temperature: 37°C
  Growth strain: NEB Stable
  Copy number: Unknown
Gene/Insert
  Gene/Insert name: MSH6 (Guide Designation E8.3) (alt name: pKMKO series)
  gRNA/shRNA sequence: CACCGGCACGGCCGCCTTCGCGTG
  Species: H. sapiens (human)
  Promoter: U6
  Cloning method: Restriction Enzyme; 5′ cloning site BsmBI (destroyed during cloning); 3′ cloning site BsmBI (destroyed during cloning)
  Sequencing primers: 5′ hU6-F (5'-GAGGGCCTATTTCCCATGATT-3'); 3′ EF1a-R (5'-CACGGCGACTACTGCACTTA-3')
Terms and licenses: Academic/Nonprofit Terms; Industry Terms: Not Available to Industry
Depositor comments: Please note that gRNA target sequence listed is not strictly the 20nt spacer sequence, but also contains the 5' BsmBI overhang. For more information about knockout human cell lines generated using this plasmid, please see http://cellcycleknockouts.wi.mit.edu/ .
How to cite: MSH6 E8.3 gRNA was a gift from Iain Cheeseman (Addgene plasmid # 90773 ; http://n2t.net/addgene:90773 ; RRID:Addgene_90773)
