[The description below was written by a language model from this plasmid's Addgene catalogue record and pLannotate feature annotations shown in this document.]
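Description:
MSH6 E8.3 gRNA is a third-generation lentiviral CRISPR guide plasmid built on the pLenti-sgRNA backbone, carrying a single guide RNA directed against the human mismatch-repair gene MSH6 (guide designation E8.3, part of the pKMKO series). It is propagated in E. coli through a high-copy ColE1/pUC-type origin with ampicillin selection (AmpR), and the backbone also contains an f1 origin, an SV40 origin and remnants of lac, T3 and T7 cloning-vector elements. The catalogue lists the empty backbone as 9,151 bp whereas the sequenced plasmid is 7,301 nt. This would be consistent with loss of a stuffer when the guide oligos were inserted between the two BsmBI sites, which were destroyed in cloning, although the record does not explain the difference.

The viral portion is a self-inactivating transfer cassette. An RSV promoter drives a truncated HIV-1 5' LTR, making genomic RNA production Tat-independent, and is followed by the Ψ packaging signal with a gag fragment, the RRE for Rev-dependent export, a cPPT/CTS, WPRE and a ΔU3 3' LTR with a downstream SV40 polyadenylation signal. Within this unit, a human U6 RNA polymerase III promoter transcribes the MSH6 spacer fused to the S. pyogenes guide scaffold, and an EF-1α core promoter separately expresses puromycin N-acetyltransferase for selection of transduced cells. No Cas9 is annotated, so the nuclease must be provided separately, for example by a Cas9-expressing cell line.

The plasmid was deposited with a large-scale study of CRISPR/Cas9 knockouts of cell-cycle genes in human cells, and is suited to generating MSH6 knockout populations by lentiviral transduction. The depositor notes that the listed guide sequence includes the 5' BsmBI overhang in addition to the spacer.
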