Features (pLannotate 1.2.2; 28 found; start..end, strand, type, name):
      1..26      +  rep_origin     RSF ori (fragment): Plasmids containing the RSF 1030 origin of replication can be propagated in E. coli cells that contain additional plasmids with compatible origins.
     28..120     +  CDS            lacI (fragment): lac repressor; lacI; The lac repressor binds to the lac operator to inhibit transcription in E. coli. This inhibition can be relieved by adding lactose or isopropyl-β-D-thiogalactopyranoside (IPTG).
    133..154     +  protein_bind   CAP binding site: CAP binding activates transcription in the presence of cAMP. E. coli catabolite activator protein
    169..199     +  promoter       lac promoter: promoter for the E. coli lac operon
    207..223     +  protein_bind   lac operator: The lac repressor binds to the lac operator to inhibit transcription in E. coli. This inhibition can be relieved by adding lactose or isopropyl-β-D-thiogalactopyranoside (IPTG). lac repressor encoded by lacI
    268..286     +  promoter       T3 promoter: promoter for bacteriophage T3 RNA polymerase
    314..540     +  promoter       RSV promoter: Rous sarcoma virus enhancer/promoter
    541..721     +  LTR            5' LTR (truncated): truncated 5' long terminal repeat (LTR) from HIV-1
    768..893     +  misc_feature   HIV-1 Ψ: packaging signal of human immunodeficiency virus type 1
    877..1240    +  CDS            HIV-1 gag (fragment): gag protein from human immunodeficiency virus 1; gag
   1386..1619    +  misc_feature   RRE: The Rev response element (RRE) of HIV-1 allows for Rev-dependent mRNA export from the nucleus to the cytoplasm.
   1996..2022    +  CDS            Rev (fragment): human immunodeficiency virus 1 (HIV-1) Rev protein; rev; enhances nuclear export of unspliced and incompletely spliced viral mRNAs
   2026..2266    +  promoter       U6 promoter: RNA polymerase III promoter for human U6 snRNA
   2313..2380    +  misc_RNA       tracrRNA (fragment): trans-activating CRISPR RNA for the Streptococcus pyogenes CRISPR/Cas9 system
   2429..2546    +  misc_feature   cPPT/CTS: central polypurine tract and central termination sequence of HIV-1
   2615..2826    +  promoter       EF-1α core promoter: core promoter for human elongation factor EF-1α
   2852..3451    +  CDS            PuroR (fragment): puromycin N-acetyltransferase; pac from Streptomyces; confers resistance to puromycin
   3467..4055    +  misc_feature   WPRE: woodchuck hepatitis virus posttranscriptional regulatory element
   4106..4125    +  misc_feature   cPPT/CTS (fragment): central polypurine tract and central termination sequence of HIV-1
   4127..4360    +  LTR            3' LTR (ΔU3): self-inactivating 3' long terminal repeat (LTR) from HIV-1
   4438..4559    +  polyA_signal   SV40 poly(A) signal: SV40 polyadenylation signal
   4599..4734    +  rep_origin     SV40 ori: SV40 origin of replication
   4755..4773    -  promoter       T7 promoter: promoter for bacteriophage T7 RNA polymerase
   4781..4936    +  CDS            lacZα (fragment): LacZα fragment of β-galactosidase; lacZ fragment
   4941..5369    +  rep_origin     f1 ori (sequence partly withheld): f1 bacteriophage origin of replication; arrow indicates direction of (+) strand synthesis
   5422..5526    +  promoter       AmpR promoter: bla
   5527..6387    +  CDS            AmpR: β-lactamase; bla; confers resistance to ampicillin, carbenicillin, and related antibiotics
   6558..7146    +  rep_origin     ori: high-copy-number ColE1/pMB1/pBR322/pUC origin of replication
>Addgene plasmid #90773 | MSH6 E8.3 gRNA | addgene full sequence | sequence record 183635 | Addgene NGS Result
CGAGTCAGTGAGCGAGGAAGCGGAAGAGCGCCCAATACGCAAACCGCCTCTCCCCGCGCGTTGGCCGATT
CATTAATGCAGCTGGCACGACAGGTTTCCCGACTGGAAAGCGGGCAGTGAGCGCAACGCAATTAATGTGA
GTTAGCTCACTCATTAGGCACCCCAGGCTTTACACTTTATGCTTCCGGCTCGTATGTTGTGTGGAATTGT
GAGCGGATAACAATTTCACACAGGAAACAGCTATGACCATGATTACGCCAAGCGCGCAATTAACCCTCAC
TAAAGGGAACAAAAGCTGGAGCTGCAAGCTTAATGTAGTCTTATGCAATACTCTTGTAGTCTTGCAACAT
GGTAACGATGAGTTAGCAACATGCCTTACAAGGAGAGAAAAAGCACCGTGCATGCCGATTGGTGGAAGTA
AGGTGGTACGATCGTGCCTTATTAGGAAGGCAACAGACGGGTCTGACATGGATTGGACGAACCACTGAAT
TGCCGCATTGCAGAGATATTGTATTTAAGTGCCTAGCTCGATACATAAACGGGTCTCTCTGGTTAGACCA
GATCTGAGCCTGGGAGCTCTCTGGCTAACTAGGGAACCCACTGCTTAAGCCTCAATAAAGCTTGCCTTGA
GTGCTTCAAGTAGTGTGTGCCCGTCTGTTGTGTGACTCTGGTAACTAGAGATCCCTCAGACCCTTTTAGT
CAGTGTGGAAAATCTCTAGCAGTGGCGCCCGAACAGGGACTTGAAAGCGAAAGGGAAACCAGAGGAGCTC
TCTCGACGCAGGACTCGGCTTGCTGAAGCGCGCACGGCAAGAGGCGAGGGGCGGCGACTGGTGAGTACGC
CAAAAATTTTGACTAGCGGAGGCTAGAAGGAGAGAGATGGGTGCGAGAGCGTCAGTATTAAGCGGGGGAG
AATTAGATCGCGATGGGAAAAAATTCGGTTAAGGCCAGGGGGAAAGAAAAAATATAAATTAAAACATATA
GTATGGGCAAGCAGGGAGCTAGAACGATTCGCAGTTAATCCTGGCCTGTTAGAAACATCAGAAGGCTGTA
GACAAATACTGGGACAGCTACAACCATCCCTTCAGACAGGATCAGAAGAACTTAGATCATTATATAATAC
AGTAGCAACCCTCTATTGTGTGCATCAAAGGATAGAGATAAAAGACACCAAGGAAGCTTTAGACAAGATA
GAGGAAGAGCAAAACAAAAGTAAGACCACCGCACAGCAAGCGGCCGCTGATCTTCAGACCTGGAGGAGGA
GATATGAGGGACAATTGGAGAAGTGAATTATATAAATATAAAGTAGTAAAAATTGAACCATTAGGAGTAG
CACCCACCAAGGCAAAGAGAAGAGTGGTGCAGAGAGAAAAAAGAGCAGTGGGAATAGGAGCTTTGTTCCT
TGGGTTCTTGGGAGCAGCAGGAAGCACTATGGGCGCAGCGTCAATGACGCTGACGGTACAGGCCAGACAA
TTATTGTCTGGTATAGTGCAGCAGCAGAACAATTTGCTGAGGGCTATTGAGGCGCAACAGCATCTGTTGC
AACTCACAGTCTGGGGCATCAAGCAGCTCCAGGCAAGAATCCTGGCTGTGGAAAGATACCTAAAGGATCA
ACAGCTCCTGGGGATTTGGGGTTGCTCTGGAAAACTCATTTGCACCACTGCTGTGCCTTGGAATGCTAGT
TGGAGTAATAAATCTCTGGAACAGATTTGGAATCACACGACCTGGATGGAGTGGGACAGAGAAATTAACA
ATTACACAAGCTTAATACACTCCTTAATTGAAGAATCGCAAAACCAGCAAGAAAAGAATGAACAAGAATT
ATTGGAATTAGATAAATGGGCAAGTTTGTGGAATTGGTTTAACATAACAAATTGGCTGTGGTATATAAAA
TTATTCATAATGATAGTAGGAGGCTTGGTAGGTTTAAGAATAGTTTTTGCTGTACTTTCTATAGTGAATA
GAGTTAGGCAGGGATATTCACCATTATCGTTTCAGACCCACCTCCCAACCCCGAGGGGACCCAGAGAGGG
CCTATTTCCCATGATTCCTTCATATTTGCATATACGATACAAGGCTGTTAGAGAGATAATTAGAATTAAT
TTGACTGTAAACACAAAGATATTAGTACAAAATACGTGACGTAGAAAGTAATAATTTCTTGGGTAGTTTG
CAGTTTTAAAATTATGTTTTAAAATGGACTATCATATGCTTACCGTAACTTGAAAGTATTTCGATTTCTT
GGCTTTATATATCTTGTGGAAAGGACGAAACACCGGCACGGCCGCCTTCGCGTGGTTTAAGAGCTATGCT
GGAAACAGCATAGCAAGTTTAAATAAGGCTAGTCCGTTATCAACTTGAAAAAGTGGCACCGAGTCGGTGC
TTTTTTTGAATTCTAGATCTTGAGACAAATGGCAGTATTCATCCACAATTTTAAAAGAAAAGGGGGGATT
GGGGGGTACAGTGCAGGGGAAAGAATAGTAGACATAATAGCAACAGACATACAAACTAAAGAATTACAAA
AACAAATTACAAAAATTCAAAATTTTCGGGTTTATTACAGGGACAGCAGAGATCCACTTTGGCGCCGGCT
CGAGTGGCTCCGGTGCCCGTCAGTGGGCAGAGCGCACATCGCCCACAGTCCCCGAGAAGTTGGGGGGAGG
GGTCGGCAATTGAACCGGTGCCTAGAGAAGGTGGCGCGGGGTAAACTGGGAAAGTGATGTCGTGTACTGG
CTCCGCCTTTTTCCCGAGGGTGGGGGAGAACCGTATATAAGTGCAGTAGTCGCCGTGAACGTTCTTTTTC
GCAACGGGTTTGCCGCCAGAACACAGGTGTCGTGACGCGGGATCCGCCACCATGACCGAGTACAAGCCCA
CGGTGCGCCTCGCCACCCGCGACGACGTCCCCAGGGCCGTACGCACCCTCGCCGCCGCGTTCGCCGACTA
CCCCGCCACGCGCCACACCGTCGATCCGGACCGCCACATCGAGCGGGTCACCGAGCTGCAAGAACTCTTC
CTCACGCGCGTCGGGCTCGACATCGGCAAGGTGTGGGTCGCGGACGACGGCGCCGCGGTGGCGGTCTGGA
CCACGCCGGAGAGCGTCGAAGCGGGGGCGGTGTTCGCCGAGATCGGCCCGCGCATGGCCGAGTTGAGCGG
TTCCCGGCTGGCCGCGCAGCAACAGATGGAAGGCCTCCTGGCGCCGCACCGGCCCAAGGAGCCCGCGTGG
TTCCTGGCCACCGTCGGAGTCTCGCCCGACCACCAGGGCAAGGGTCTGGGCAGCGCCGTCGTGCTCCCCG
GAGTGGAGGCGGCCGAGCGCGCCGGGGTGCCCGCCTTCCTGGAGACCTCCGCGCCCCGCAACCTCCCCTT
CTACGAGCGGCTCGGCTTCACCGTCACCGCCGACGTCGAGGTGCCCGAAGGACCGCGCACCTGGTGCATG
ACCCGCAAGCCCGGTGCCTGAACGCGTTAAGTCGACAATCAACCTCTGGATTACAAAATTTGTGAAAGAT
TGACTGGTATTCTTAACTATGTTGCTCCTTTTACGCTATGTGGATACGCTGCTTTAATGCCTTTGTATCA
TGCTATTGCTTCCCGTATGGCTTTCATTTTCTCCTCCTTGTATAAATCCTGGTTGCTGTCTCTTTATGAG
GAGTTGTGGCCCGTTGTCAGGCAACGTGGCGTGGTGTGCACTGTGTTTGCTGACGCAACCCCCACTGGTT
GGGGCATTGCCACCACCTGTCAGCTCCTTTCCGGGACTTTCGCTTTCCCCCTCCCTATTGCCACGGCGGA
ACTCATCGCCGCCTGCCTTGCCCGCTGCTGGACAGGGGCTCGGCTGTTGGGCACTGACAATTCCGTGGTG
TTGTCGGGGAAATCATCGTCCTTTCCTTGGCTGCTCGCCTGTGTTGCCACCTGGATTCTGCGCGGGACGT
CCTTCTGCTACGTCCCTTCGGCCCTCAATCCAGCGGACCTTCCTTCCCGCGGCCTGCTGCCGGCTCTGCG
GCCTCTTCCGCGTCTTCGCCTTCGCCCTCAGACGAGTCGGATCTCCCTTTGGGCCGCCTCCCCGCGTCGA
CTTTAAGACCAATGACTTACAAGGCAGCTGTAGATCTTAGCCACTTTTTAAAAGAAAAGGGGGGACTGGA
AGGGCTAATTCACTCCCAACGAAGACAAGATCTGCTTTTTGCTTGTACTGGGTCTCTCTGGTTAGACCAG
ATCTGAGCCTGGGAGCTCTCTGGCTAACTAGGGAACCCACTGCTTAAGCCTCAATAAAGCTTGCCTTGAG
TGCTTCAAGTAGTGTGTGCCCGTCTGTTGTGTGACTCTGGTAACTAGAGATCCCTCAGACCCTTTTAGTC
AGTGTGGAAAATCTCTAGCAGTACGTATAGTAGTTCATGTCATCTTATTATTCAGTATTTATAACTTGCA
AAGAAATGAATATCAGAGAGTGAGAGGAACTTGTTTATTGCAGCTTATAATGGTTACAAATAAAGCAATA
GCATCACAAATTTCACAAATAAAGCATTTTTTTCACTGCATTCTAGTTGTGGTTTGTCCAAACTCATCAA
TGTATCTTATCATGTCTGGCTCTAGCTATCCCGCCCCTAACTCCGCCCATCCCGCCCCTAACTCCGCCCA
GTTCCGCCCATTCTCCGCCCCATGGCTGACTAATTTTTTTTATTTATGCAGAGGCCGAGGCCGCCTCGGC
CTCTGAGCTATTCCAGAAGTAGTGAGGAGGCTTTTTTGGAGGCCTAGGGACGTACCCAATTCGCCCTATA
GTGAGTCGTATTACGCGCGCTCACTGGCCGTCGTTTTACAACGTCGTGACTGGGAAAACCCTGGCGTTAC
CCAACTTAATCGCCTTGCAGCACATCCCCCTTTCGCCAGCTGGCGTAATAGCGAAGAGGCCCGCACCGAT
CGCCCTTCCCAACAGTTGCGCAGCCTGAATGGCGAATGGG
[124 nt withheld, positions 4941-5064]
C
[91 nt withheld, positions 5066-5156]
A
[49 nt withheld, positions 5158-5206]
CCTTTGACGTTGGAGTCCACGTTCTTT
[37 nt withheld, positions 5234-5270]
ACCCTATCTCGGTCTATTCTTTTGATTTATAAGGGATTTTGCCGATTTCGGCCTATTGGTTAAAAAATGA
GCTGATTTAACAAAAATTTAACGCGAATTTTAACAAAATATTAACGCTTACAATTTAGGTGGCACTTTTC
GGGGAAATGTGCGCGGAACCCCTATTTGTTTATTTTTCTAAATACATTCAAATATGTATCCGCTCATGAG
ACAATAACCCTGATAAATGCTTCAATAATATTGAAAAAGGAAGAGTATGAGTATTCAACATTTCCGTGTC
GCCCTTATTCCCTTTTTTGCGGCATTTTGCCTTCCTGTTTTTGCTCACCCAGAAACGCTGGTGAAAGTAA
AAGATGCTGAAGATCAGTTGGGTGCACGAGTGGGTTACATCGAACTGGATCTCAACAGCGGTAAGATCCT
TGAGAGTTTTCGCCCCGAAGAACGTTTTCCAATGATGAGCACTTTTAAAGTTCTGCTATGTGGCGCGGTA
TTATCCCGTATTGACGCCGGGCAAGAGCAACTCGGTCGCCGCATACACTATTCTCAGAATGACTTGGTTG
AGTACTCACCAGTCACAGAAAAGCATCTTACGGATGGCATGACAGTAAGAGAATTATGCAGTGCTGCCAT
AACCATGAGTGATAACACTGCGGCCAACTTACTTCTGACAACGATCGGAGGACCGAAGGAGCTAACCGCT
TTTTTGCACAACATGGGGGATCATGTAACTCGCCTTGATCGTTGGGAACCGGAGCTGAATGAAGCCATAC
CAAACGACGAGCGTGACACCACGATGCCTGTAGCAATGGCAACAACGTTGCGCAAACTATTAACTGGCGA
ACTACTTACTCTAGCTTCCCGGCAACAATTAATAGACTGGATGGAGGCGGATAAAGTTGCAGGACCACTT
CTGCGCTCGGCCCTTCCGGCTGGCTGGTTTATTGCTGATAAATCTGGAGCCGGTGAGCGTGGGTCTCGCG
GTATCATTGCAGCACTGGGGCCAGATGGTAAGCCCTCCCGTATCGTAGTTATCTACACGACGGGGAGTCA
GGCAACTATGGATGAACGAAATAGACAGATCGCTGAGATAGGTGCCTCACTGATTAAGCATTGGTAACTG
TCAGACCAAGTTTACTCATATATACTTTAGATTGATTTAAAACTTCATTTTTAATTTAAAAGGATCTAGG
TGAAGATCCTTTTTGATAATCTCATGACCAAAATCCCTTAACGTGAGTTTTCGTTCCACTGAGCGTCAGA
CCCCGTAGAAAAGATCAAAGGATCTTCTTGAGATCCTTTTTTTCTGCGCGTAATCTGCTGCTTGCAAACA
AAAAAACCACCGCTACCAGCGGTGGTTTGTTTGCCGGATCAAGAGCTACCAACTCTTTTTCCGAAGGTAA
CTGGCTTCAGCAGAGCGCAGATACCAAATACTGTTCTTCTAGTGTAGCCGTAGTTAGGCCACCACTTCAA
GAACTCTGTAGCACCGCCTACATACCTCGCTCTGCTAATCCTGTTACCAGTGGCTGCTGCCAGTGGCGAT
AAGTCGTGTCTTACCGGGTTGGACTCAAGACGATAGTTACCGGATAAGGCGCAGCGGTCGGGCTGAACGG
GGGGTTCGTGCACACAGCCCAGCTTGGAGCGAACGACCTACACCGAACTGAGATACCTACAGCGTGAGCT
ATGAGAAAGCGCCACGCTTCCCGAAGGGAGAAAGGCGGACAGGTATCCGGTAAGCGGCAGGGTCGGAACA
GGAGAGCGCACGAGGGAGCTTCCAGGGGGAAACGCCTGGTATCTTTATAGTCCTGTCGGGTTTCGCCACC
TCTGACTTGAGCGTCGATTTTTGTGATGCTCGTCAGGGGGGCGGAGCCTATGGAAAAACGCCAGCAACGC
GGCCTTTTTACGGTTCCTGGCCTTTTGCTGGCCTTTTGCTCACATGTTCTTTCCTGCGTTATCCCCTGAT
TCTGTGGATAACCGTATTACCGCCTTTGAGTGAGCTGATACCGCTCGCCGCAGCCGAACGACCGAGCGCA
G
